Addgene plasmid #239593: AAV-U6-sgNT-2-EF1a-LibVec
Purpose: expresses non-targeting (NT) guide#2
Depositing lab: Andreas Moor. Depositing organization: ETH Zurich (Swiss Federal Institute of Technology). Publication: In vivo interaction screening reveals liver-derived constraints to metastasis. Borrelli C, Roberts M, Eletto D, Hussherr MD, Fazilaty H, Valenta T, Lafzi A, Kretz JA, Guido Vinzoni E, Karakatsani A, Adivarahan S, Mannhart A, Kimura S, Meijs A, Baccouche Mhamedi F, Acar IE, Handler K, Ficht X, Platt RJ, Piscuoglio S, Moor AE. Nature. 2024 Aug;632(8024):411-418. doi: 10.1038/s41586-024-07715-3. Epub 2024 Jul 24. PubMed 39048831.
Backbone
  Vector backbone: AAV-U6-sgRNA-EF1a-LibVec
  Backbone manufacturer: D Eletto
  Backbone size w/o insert (bp): 7453
  Total vector size (bp): 5593
  Vector type: AAV ; to deliver a non-targeting guide (serving as neg ctrl)
  Selectable markers: EGFP
Growth in bacteria
  Bacterial resistance: Ampicillin, 100 μg/mL
  Growth temperature: 37°C
  Growth strain: NEB Stable
  Copy number: High Copy
Gene/Insert
  Gene/Insert name: NT (non-targeting guide) (alt name: NA)
  gRNA/shRNA sequence: sgNT-2: gAACCTACGGGCTACGATACG
  Species: Synthetic
  Promoter: hU6
  Cloning method: Golden Gate
  Sequencing primers: 5′ hU6-f: 5' GAGGGCCTATTTCCCATGATT 3'
Terms and licenses: Academic/Nonprofit Terms; Industry Terms: Not Available to Industry
How to cite: AAV-U6-sgNT-2-EF1a-LibVec was a gift from Andreas Moor (Addgene plasmid # 239593 ; http://n2t.net/addgene:239593 ; RRID:Addgene_239593)
