[The description below was written by a language model from this plasmid's Addgene catalogue record and pLannotate feature annotations shown in this document.]
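Description:
AAV-U6-sgNT-2-EF1a-LibVec is an adeno-associated virus transfer plasmid that delivers a non-targeting CRISPR guide RNA, intended as a negative control alongside gene-targeting guides built in the same AAV-U6-sgRNA-EF1a-LibVec backbone. It is maintained in E. coli as a high-copy plasmid through a ColE1/pUC-type origin with ampicillin resistance (AmpR/bla), and it also carries an f1 phage origin. The recorded propagation strain is a recombination-deficient one, which is commonly chosen to keep the repeat-rich AAV ITRs intact.

The payload sits between AAV2 inverted terminal repeats, the cis elements required for replication and packaging of the genome into AAV particles. The annotation detects the 3′ ITR in full but only short fragments of the 5′ ITR, which may reflect the difficulty of sequencing these hairpin structures rather than a true truncation. Inside the ITRs, a human U6 RNA polymerase III promoter drives the synthetic non-targeting spacer (guide #2, inserted by Golden Gate cloning) fused to the Streptococcus pyogenes Cas9 guide scaffold. Downstream, an EF-1α promoter expresses EGFP, terminated by a bovine growth hormone polyadenylation signal, so transduced cells can be identified by fluorescence. A short SV40 small t antigen fragment and an SP6 promoter are also annotated. No Cas9 is encoded, so the nuclease must be supplied separately.

The associated work concerns in vivo interaction screening of liver-derived constraints on metastasis. The catalogue lists a total size smaller than the stated backbone size, which would fit replacement of a larger stuffer by the guide, though the record does not say so. The sequenced record is close to the listed total.
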