Features (pLannotate 1.2.2; 17 found; start..end, strand, type, name):
     12..39      +  repeat_region  AAV2 ITR (fragment): inverted terminal repeat of adeno-associated virus serotype 2 inverted
     68..95      +  repeat_region  AAV2 ITR (fragment): inverted terminal repeat of adeno-associated virus serotype 2 inverted
    144..384     +  promoter       U6 promoter: RNA polymerase III promoter for human U6 snRNA
    414..489     +  misc_RNA       gRNA scaffold: guide RNA scaffold for the Streptococcus pyogenes CRISPR/Cas9 system
    506..572     +  CDS            small t antigen (fragment): SV40 (simian virus 40) small t antigen
    579..1757    +  promoter       EF-1α promoter: strong constitutive promoter for human elongation factor EF-1α
   1771..2490    +  CDS            EGFP: the original enhanced GFP (Yang et al., 1996) mammalian codon-optimized
   2558..2576    -  promoter       SP6 promoter: promoter for bacteriophage SP6 RNA polymerase
   2602..2826    +  polyA_signal   bGH poly(A) signal: bovine growth hormone polyadenylation signal
   2845..2985    +  repeat_region  AAV2 ITR: inverted terminal repeat of adeno-associated virus serotype 2 inverted
   2990..3041    -  misc_feature   bom (fragment): basis of mobility region from pBR322
   3060..3515    +  rep_origin     f1 ori (sequence partly withheld): f1 bacteriophage origin of replication; arrow indicates direction of (+) strand synthesis
   3516..3565    -  misc_feature   bom (fragment): basis of mobility region from pBR322
   3667..3701    -  CDS            rop (fragment): Rop protein, which maintains plasmids at low copy number; rop
   3797..3901    +  promoter       AmpR promoter: bla
   3902..4762    +  CDS            AmpR: β-lactamase; bla; confers resistance to ampicillin, carbenicillin, and related antibiotics
   4933..5521    +  rep_origin     ori: high-copy-number ColE1/pMB1/pBR322/pUC origin of replication
>Addgene plasmid #239593 | AAV-U6-sgNT-2-EF1a-LibVec | addgene full sequence | sequence record 478292 | Addgene NGS Result
CCTGCAGGCAGCTGCGCGCTCGCTCGCTCACTGAGGCCGCCCGGGCGTCGGGCGACCTTTGGTCGCCCGG
CCTCAGTGAGCGAGCGAGCGCGCAGAGAGGGAGTGGCCAACTCCATCACTAGGGGTTCCTGCGGCCCCCG
TTAGAGGGCCTATTTCCCATGATTCCTTCATATTTGCATATACGATACAAGGCTGTTAGAGAGATAATTA
GAATTAATTTGACTGTAAACACAAAGATATTAGTACAAAATACGTGACGTAGAAAGTAATAATTTCTTGG
GTAGTTTGCAGTTTTAAAATTATGTTTTAAAATGGACTATCATATGCTTACCGTAACTTGAAAGTATTTC
GATTTCTTGGCTTTATATATCTTGTGGAAAGGACGAAACACCGAACCTACGGGCTACGATACGGTTTTAG
AGCTAGAAATAGCAAGTTAAAATAAGGCTAGTCCGTTATCAACTTGAAAAAGTGGCACCGAGTCGGTGCT
TTTTTTAATGCAAAGATGGATAAAGTTTTAAACAGAGAGGAATCTTTGCAGCTAATGGACCTTCTAGGTC
TTGAAAGGAGTGGGAATTGGCTCCGGTGCCCGTCAGTGGGCAGAGCGCACATCGCCCACAGTCCCCGAGA
AGTTGGGGGGAGGGGTCGGCAATTGAACCGGTGCCTAGAGAAGGTGGCGCGGGGTAAACTGGGAAAGTGA
TGTCGTGTACTGGCTCCGCCTTTTTCCCGAGGGTGGGGGAGAACCGTATATAAGTGCAGTAGTCGCCGTG
AACGTTCTTTTTCGCAACGGGTTTGCCGCCAGAACACAGGTAAGTGCCGTGTGTGGTTCCCGCGGGCCTG
GCCTCTTTACGGGTTATGGCCCTTGCGTGCCTTGAATTACTTCCACCTGGCTGCAGTACGTGATTCTTGA
TCCCGAGCTTCGGGTTGGAAGTGGGTGGGAGAGTTCGAGGCCTTGCGCTTAAGGAGCCCCTTCGCCTCGT
GCTTGAGTTGAGGCCTGGCCTGGGCGCTGGGGCCGCCGCGTGCGAATCTGGTGGCACCTTCGCGCCTGTC
TCGCTGCTTTCGATAAGTCTCTAGCCATTTAAAATTTTTGATGACCTGCTGCGACGCTTTTTTTCTGGCA
AGATAGTCTTGTAAATGCGGGCCAAGATCTGCACACTGGTATTTCGGTTTTTGGGGCCGCGGGCGGCGAC
GGGGCCCGTGCGTCCCAGCGCACATGTTCGGCGAGGCGGGGCCTGCGAGCGCGGCCACCGAGAATCGGAC
GGGGGTAGTCTCAAGCTGGCCGGCCTGCTCTGGTGCCTGGCCTCGCGCCGCCGTGTATCGCCCCGCCCTG
GGCGGCAAGGCTGGCCCGGTCGGCACCAGTTGCGTGAGCGGAAAGATGGCCGCTTCCCGGCCCTGCTGCA
GGGAGCTCAAAATGGAGGACGCGGCGCTCGGGAGAGCGGGCGGGTGAGTCACCCACACAAAGGAAAAGGG
CCTTTCCGTCCTCAGCCGTCGCTTCATGTGACTCCACGGAGTACCGGGCGCCGTCCAGGCACCTCGATTA
GTTCTCGAGCTTTTGGAGTACGTCGTCTTTAGGTTGGGGGGAGGGGTTTTATGCGATGGAGTTTCCCCAC
ACTGAGTGGGTGGAGACTGAAGTTAGGCCAGCTTGGCACTTGATGTAATTCTCCTTGGAATTTGCCCTTT
TTGAGTTTGGATCTTGGTTCATTCTCAAGCCTCAGACAGTGGTTCAAAGTTTTTTTCTTCCATTTCAGGT
GTCGTGAGCGGCCGCTCGAGATGGTGAGCAAGGGCGAGGAGCTGTTCACCGGGGTGGTGCCCATCCTGGT
CGAGCTGGACGGCGACGTAAACGGCCACAAGTTCAGCGTGTCCGGCGAGGGCGAGGGCGATGCCACCTAC
GGCAAGCTGACCCTGAAGTTCATCTGCACCACCGGCAAGCTGCCCGTGCCCTGGCCCACCCTCGTGACCA
CCCTGACCTACGGCGTGCAGTGCTTCAGCCGCTACCCCGACCACATGAAGCAGCACGACTTCTTCAAGTC
CGCCATGCCCGAAGGCTACGTCCAGGAGCGCACCATCTTCTTCAAGGACGACGGCAACTACAAGACCCGC
GCCGAGGTGAAGTTCGAGGGCGACACCCTGGTGAACCGCATCGAGCTGAAGGGCATCGACTTCAAGGAGG
ACGGCAACATCCTGGGGCACAAGCTGGAGTACAACTACAACAGCCACAACGTCTATATCATGGCCGACAA
GCAGAAGAACGGCATCAAGGTGAACTTCAAGATCCGCCACAACATCGAGGACGGCAGCGTGCAGCTCGCC
GACCACTACCAGCAGAACACCCCCATCGGCGACGGCCCCGTGCTGCTGCCCGACAACCACTACCTGAGCA
CCCAGTCCGCCCTGAGCAAAGACCCCAACGAGAAGCGCGATCACATGGTCCTGCTGGAGTTCGTGACCGC
CGCCGGGATCACTCTCGGCATGGACGAGCTGTACAAGTAAGAGCGCACCCGTCCGAGCTAAGGCGCGCCA
TACATGCATGGTGTACAAGTAATCTAGAGGGCCCTATTCTATAGTGTCACCTAAATGCTAGAGCTCGCTG
ATCAGCCTCGACTGTGCCTTCTAGTTGCCAGCCATCTGTTGTTTGCCCCTCCCCCGTGCCTTCCTTGACC
CTGGAAGGTGCCACTCCCACTGTCCTTTCCTAATAAAATGAGGAAATTGCATCGCATTGTCTGAGTAGGT
GTCATTCTATTCTGGGGGGTGGGGTGGGGCAGGACAGCAAGGGGGAGGATTGGGAAGACAATAGCAGGCA
TGCTGGGGATGCGGTGGGCTCTATGGCTTCTGAGGCGGGGCCGCAGGAACCCCTAGTGATGGAGTTGGCC
ACTCCCTCTCTGCGCGCTCGCTCGCTCACTGAGGCCGGGCGACCAAAGGTCGCCCGACGCCCGGGCTTTG
CCCGGGCGGCCTCAGTGAGCGAGCGAGCGCGCAGCTGCCTGCAGGGGCGCCTGATGCGGTATTTTCTCCT
TACGCATCTGTGCGGTATTTCACACCGCATA
[95 nt withheld, positions 3042-3136]
T
[46 nt withheld, positions 3138-3183]
C
[141 nt withheld, positions 3185-3325]
CCTTTGACGTTGGAGTCCACGTTCTTT
[37 nt withheld, positions 3353-3389]
ACTCTATCTCGGGCTATTCTTTTGATTTATAAGGGATTTTGCCGATTTCGGTCTATTGGTTAAAAAATGA
GCTGATTTAACAAAAATTTAACGCGAATTTTAACAAAATATTAACGTTTACAATTTTATGGTGCACTCTC
AGTACAATCTGCTCTGATGCCGCATAGTTAAGCCAGCCCCGACACCCGCCAACACCCGCTGACGCGCCCT
GACGGGCTTGTCTGCTCCCGGCATCCGCTTACAGACAAGCTGTGACCTTCTCCGGGAGCTGCATGTGTCA
GAGGTTTTCACCGTCATCACCGAAACGCGCGATACGAAAGGGCCTCGTGATACGCCTATTTTTATAGGTT
AATGTCATGATAATAATGGTTTCTTAGACGTCAGGTGGCACTTTTCGGGGAAATGTGCGCGGAACCCCTA
TTTGTTTATTTTTCTAAATACATTCAAATATGTATCCGCTCATGAGACAATAACCCTGATAAATGCTTCA
ATAATATTGAAAAAGGAAGAGTATGAGTATTCAACATTTCCGTGTCGCCCTTATTCCCTTTTTTGCGGCA
TTTTGCCTTCCTGTTTTTGCTCACCCAGAAACGCTGGTGAAAGTAAAAGATGCTGAAGATCAGTTGGGTG
CACGAGTGGGTTACATCGAACTGGATCTCAACAGCGGTAAGATCCTTGAGAGTTTTCGCCCCGAAGAACG
TTTTCCAATGATGAGCACTTTTAAAGTTCTGCTATGTGGCGCGGTATTATCCCGTATTGACGCCGGGCAA
GAGCAACTCGGTCGCCGCATACACTATTCTCAGAATGACTTGGTTGAGTACTCACCAGTCACAGAAAAGC
ATCTTACGGATGGCATGACAGTAAGAGAATTATGCAGTGCTGCCATAACCATGAGTGATAACACTGCGGC
CAACTTACTTCTGACAACGATCGGAGGACCGAAGGAGCTAACCGCTTTTTTGCACAACATGGGGGATCAT
GTAACTCGCCTTGATCGTTGGGAACCGGAGCTGAATGAAGCCATACCAAACGACGAGCGTGACACCACGA
TGCCTGTAGCAATGGCAACAACGTTGCGCAAACTATTAACTGGCGAACTACTTACTCTAGCTTCCCGGCA
ACAATTAATAGACTGGATGGAGGCGGATAAAGTTGCAGGACCACTTCTGCGCTCGGCCCTTCCGGCTGGC
TGGTTTATTGCTGATAAATCTGGAGCCGGTGAGCGTGGGTCTCGCGGTATCATTGCAGCACTGGGGCCAG
ATGGTAAGCCCTCCCGTATCGTAGTTATCTACACGACGGGGAGTCAGGCAACTATGGATGAACGAAATAG
ACAGATCGCTGAGATAGGTGCCTCACTGATTAAGCATTGGTAACTGTCAGACCAAGTTTACTCATATATA
CTTTAGATTGATTTAAAACTTCATTTTTAATTTAAAAGGATCTAGGTGAAGATCCTTTTTGATAATCTCA
TGACCAAAATCCCTTAACGTGAGTTTTCGTTCCACTGAGCGTCAGACCCCGTAGAAAAGATCAAAGGATC
TTCTTGAGATCCTTTTTTTCTGCGCGTAATCTGCTGCTTGCAAACAAAAAAACCACCGCTACCAGCGGTG
GTTTGTTTGCCGGATCAAGAGCTACCAACTCTTTTTCCGAAGGTAACTGGCTTCAGCAGAGCGCAGATAC
CAAATACTGTTCTTCTAGTGTAGCCGTAGTTAGGCCACCACTTCAAGAACTCTGTAGCACCGCCTACATA
CCTCGCTCTGCTAATCCTGTTACCAGTGGCTGCTGCCAGTGGCGATAAGTCGTGTCTTACCGGGTTGGAC
TCAAGACGATAGTTACCGGATAAGGCGCAGCGGTCGGGCTGAACGGGGGGTTCGTGCACACAGCCCAGCT
TGGAGCGAACGACCTACACCGAACTGAGATACCTACAGCGTGAGCTATGAGAAAGCGCCACGCTTCCCGA
AGGGAGAAAGGCGGACAGGTATCCGGTAAGCGGCAGGGTCGGAACAGGAGAGCGCACGAGGGAGCTTCCA
GGGGGAAACGCCTGGTATCTTTATAGTCCTGTCGGGTTTCGCCACCTCTGACTTGAGCGTCGATTTTTGT
GATGCTCGTCAGGGGGGCGGAGCCTATGGAAAAACGCCAGCAACGCGGCCTTTTTACGGTTCCTGGCCTT
TTGCTGGCCTTTTGCTCACATGT
